Addgene plasmid #83152: Hs.KRAS4b K104A
Purpose: Gateway ORF Entry clone of human KRAS4B [NM_004985.4 ] with stop codon (for native or N-terminal fusions), K104A mutation
Depositing lab: Dominic Esposito. Depositing organization: National Cancer Institute (NCI).
Backbone
  Vector backbone: pDonor-255
  Backbone size w/o insert (bp): 2693
  Vector type: Gateway Entry Clone
Growth in bacteria
  Bacterial resistance: Spectinomycin, 50 μg/mL
  Growth temperature: 37°C
  Growth strain: DH10B
  Copy number: High Copy
Gene/Insert
  Gene/Insert name: KRAS
  Species: H. sapiens (human)
  Insert size (bp): 567
  Mutation: K104A
  GenBank ID: NM_004985.4
  Entrez Gene: KRAS (a.k.a. 'C-K-RAS, C-K-RAS, CFC2, K-RAS2A, K-RAS2B, K-RAS4A, K-RAS4B, K-Ras, K-Ras 2, KI-RAS, KRAS1, KRAS2, NS, NS3, OES, RALD, RASK2, c-Ki-ras, c-Ki-ras2)
  Cloning method: Gateway Cloning
  Sequencing primers: 5′ M13F 23-mer (5'-CCCAGTCACGACGTTGTAAAACG); 3′ attLR 23-mer (5'-TAACATCAGAGATTTTGAGACAC)
Terms and licenses: Academic/Nonprofit Terms; Industry Terms: Not Available to Industry
How to cite: Hs.KRAS4b K104A was a gift from Dominic Esposito (Addgene plasmid # 83152 ; http://n2t.net/addgene:83152 ; RRID:Addgene_83152)
