[The description below was written by a language model from this plasmid's Addgene catalogue record and pLannotate feature annotations shown in this document.]
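Description:
Hs.KRAS4b K104A is a Gateway entry clone built on the pDonor-255 backbone, carrying the human KRAS4B open reading frame with a lysine-to-alanine substitution at residue 104. The full plasmid is 3,260 nt. It is a purely bacterial propagation vector: a high-copy ColE1/pUC-type origin maintains it in E. coli, and selection is by spectinomycin through the aadA (SmR) aminoglycoside adenylyltransferase gene. That gene lies downstream of a fragment of the class 1 integron Pc promoter. Short annotated remnants of lacZα, lacI and a gentamicin resistance gene appear to be non-functional backbone leftovers. rrnB T1 and T2 terminators sit upstream of the cloning region, where they would insulate the insert from read-through transcription.

The 567 bp K-Ras coding sequence is flanked by attL recombination sites in opposing orientations. The automated annotation labels these as attL3 and a partial attL2, so the exact identity of the upstream site should be checked against the backbone documentation. No promoter for expression of the insert is annotated, as expected for an entry clone. Instead, the ORF is meant to be transferred by an LR Clonase reaction into a destination vector that supplies the promoter, tags and host-specific elements. Because the ORF retains its stop codon, it is suited to native expression or N-terminal fusions, but not C-terminal tagging. The record does not state the purpose of the K104A mutation; the clone serves as a source of this KRAS4B variant for building expression constructs.
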