Features (pLannotate 1.2.2; 11 found; start..end, strand, type, name):
     18..54      -  CDS            lacZα (fragment): LacZα fragment of β-galactosidase; lacZ fragment
     85..180     +  protein_bind   attL3: mutant version of attL; recombination site for the Gateway® LR reaction LR Clonase™
    186..752     +  CDS            K-Ras: human small GTPase proto-oncoprotein
    757..850     -  protein_bind   attL2 (fragment): mutant version of attL; recombination site for the Gateway® LR reaction LR Clonase™
    965..988     +  promoter       Pc promoter (fragment): intI1 (promoter lies within the coding sequence); class 1 integron promoter
   1164..1220    +  CDS            GmR (fragment): gentamycin acetyltransferase; aacC1; confers resistance to gentamycin
   1227..2018    +  CDS            SmR: aminoglycoside adenylyltransferase (Murphy, 1985); aadA; confers resistance to spectinomycin and streptomycin
   2111..2699    +  rep_origin     ori: high-copy-number ColE1/pMB1/pBR322/pUC origin of replication
   2882..2974    +  CDS            lacI (fragment): lac repressor; lacI; The lac repressor binds to the lac operator to inhibit transcription in E. coli. This inhibition can be relieved by adding lactose or isopropyl-β-D-thiogalactopyranoside (IPTG).
   3029..3056    -  terminator     rrnB T2 terminator: transcription terminator T2 from the E. coli rrnB gene
   3188..3231    +  terminator     rrnB T1 terminator: Escherichia coli rrnB; transcription terminator T1 from the E. coli rrnB gene
>Addgene plasmid #83152 | Hs.KRAS4b K104A | depositor full sequence | sequence record 158115 | Full Sequence
TTAACGCTAGCATGGATGTTTTCCCAGTCACGACGTTGTAAAACGACGGCCAGTCTTAAAATTCGAGCTC
GGTCCGAGGATCCGAAATAATGATTTTATTTTGACTGATAGTGACCTGTTCGTTGCAACAAATTGATAAG
CAATGCTTTTTTATAATGCCAACTTTGTACAAAAAAGTTGGCACCATGACTGAATATAAACTTGTGGTAG
TTGGAGCTGGTGGCGTAGGCAAGAGTGCCTTGACGATACAGCTAATTCAGAATCATTTTGTGGACGAATA
TGATCCAACAATAGAGGATTCCTACAGGAAGCAAGTAGTAATTGATGGAGAAACCTGTCTCTTGGATATT
CTCGACACAGCAGGTCAAGAGGAGTACAGTGCAATGAGGGACCAGTACATGAGGACTGGGGAGGGCTTTC
TTTGTGTATTTGCCATAAATAATACTAAATCATTTGAAGATATTCACCATTATAGAGAACAAATTAAAAG
AGTTGCGGACTCTGAAGATGTACCTATGGTCCTAGTAGGAAATAAATGTGATTTGCCTTCTAGAACAGTA
GACACAAAACAGGCTCAGGACTTAGCAAGAAGTTATGGAATTCCTTTTATTGAAACATCAGCAAAGACAA
GACAGGGTGTTGATGATGCCTTCTATACATTAGTTCGAGAAATTCGAAAACATAAAGAAAAGATGAGCAA
AGATGGTAAAAAGAAGAAAAAGAAGTCAAAGACAAAGTGTGTAATTATGTAATCAACTTTCTTGTACAAA
GTTGGCATTATAGGAAAGCATTGCTTATCAATTTGTTGCAACGAACAGGTCACTATCAGTCAAAATAAAA
TCATTATTTGCATGCAAGCTTAGATCCTCTAGACCAGCCAGGACAGAAATGCCTCGACTTCGCTGCTACC
CAAGGTTGCCGGGTGACGCACACCGTGGAAACGGATGAAGGCACGAACCCAGTGGACATAAGCCTGTTCG
GTTCGTAAGCTGTAATGCAAGTAGCGTATGCGCTCACGCAACTGGTCCAGAACCTTGACCGAACGCAGCG
GTGGTAACGGCGCAGTGGCGGTTTTCATGGCTTGTTATGACTGTTTTTTTGGGGTACAGTCTATGCCTCG
GGCATCCAAGCAGCAAGCGCGTTACGCCGTGGGTCGATGTTTGATGTTATGGAGCAGCAACGATGTTACG
CAGCAGGGCAGTCGCCCTAAAACAAAGTTAAACATTATGAGGGAAGCGGTGATCGCCGAAGTATCGACTC
AACTATCAGAGGTAGTTGGCGTCATCGAGCGCCATCTCGAACCGACGTTGCTGGCCGTACATTTGTACGG
CTCCGCAGTGGATGGCGGCCTGAAGCCACACAGTGATATTGATTTGCTGGTTACGGTGACCGTAAGGCTT
GATGAAACAACGCGGCGAGCTTTGATCAACGACCTTTTGGAAACTTCGGCTTCCCCTGGAGAGAGCGAGA
TTCTCCGCGCTGTAGAAGTCACCATTGTTGTGCACGACGACATCATTCCGTGGCGTTATCCAGCTAAGCG
CGAACTGCAATTTGGAGAATGGCAGCGCAATGACATTCTTGCAGGTATCTTCGAGCCAGCCACGATCGAC
ATTGATCTGGCTATCTTGCTGACAAAAGCAAGAGAACATAGCGTTGCCTTGGTAGGTCCAGCGGCGGAGG
AACTCTTTGATCCGGTTCCTGAACAGGATCTATTTGAGGCGCTAAATGAAACCTTAACGCTATGGAACTC
GCCGCCCGACTGGGCTGGCGATGAGCGAAATGTAGTGCTTACGTTGTCCCGCATTTGGTACAGCGCAGTA
ACCGGCAAAATCGCGCCGAAGGATGTCGCTGCCGACTGGGCAATGGAGCGCCTGCCGGCCCAGTATCAGC
CCGTCATACTTGAAGCTAGACAGGCTTATCTTGGACAAGAAGAAGATCGCTTGGCCTCGCGCGCAGATCA
GTTGGAAGAATTTGTCCACTACGTGAAAGGCGAGATCACCAAGGTAGTCGGCAAATAACCCTCGAGCCAC
CCATGACCAAAATCCCTTAACGTGAGTTACGCGTCGTTCCACTGAGCGTCAGACCCCGTAGAAAAGATCA
AAGGATCTTCTTGAGATCCTTTTTTTCTGCGCGTAATCTGCTGCTTGCAAACAAAAAAACCACCGCTACC
AGCGGTGGTTTGTTTGCCGGATCAAGAGCTACCAACTCTTTTTCCGAAGGTAACTGGCTTCAGCAGAGCG
CAGATACCAAATACTGTCCTTCTAGTGTAGCCGTAGTTAGGCCACCACTTCAAGAACTCTGTAGCACCGC
CTACATACCTCGCTCTGCTAATCCTGTTACCAGTGGCTGCTGCCAGTGGCGATAAGTCGTGTCTTACCGG
GTTGGACTCAAGACGATAGTTACCGGATAAGGCGCAGCGGTCGGGCTGAACGGGGGGTTCGTGCACACAG
CCCAGCTTGGAGCGAACGACCTACACCGAACTGAGATACCTACAGCGTGAGCATTGAGAAAGCGCCACGC
TTCCCGAAGGGAGAAAGGCGGACAGGTATCCGGTAAGCGGCAGGGTCGGAACAGGAGAGCGCACGAGGGA
GCTTCCAGGGGGAAACGCCTGGTATCTTTATAGTCCTGTCGGGTTTCGCCACCTCTGACTTGAGCGTCGA
TTTTTGTGATGCTCGTCAGGGGGGCGGAGCCTATGGAAAAACGCCAGCAACGCGGCCTTTTTACGGTTCC
TGGCCTTTTGCTGGCCTTTTGCTCACATGTTCTTTCCTGCGTTATCCCCTGATTCTGTGGATAACCGTAT
TACCGCCTTTGAGTGAGCTGATACCGCTCGCCGCAGCCGAACGACCGAGCGCAGCGAGTCAGTGAGCGAG
GAAGCGGAAGAGCGCCCAATACGCAAACCGCCTCTCCCCGCGCGTTGGCCGATTCATTAATGCAGCTGGC
ACGACAGGTTTCCCGACTGGAAAGCGGGCAGTGAGCGCAACGCAATTAATACGCGTACCGCTAGCCAGGA
AGAGTTTGTAGAAACGCAAAAAGGCCATCCGTCAGGATGGCCTTCTGCTTAGTTTGATGCCTGGCAGTTT
ATGGCGGGCGTCCTGCCCGCCACCCTCCGGGCCGTTGCTTCACAACGTTCAAATCCGCTCCCGGCGGATT
TGTCCTACTCAGGAGAGCGTTCACCGACAAACAACAGATAAAACGAAAGGCCCAGTCTTCCGACTGAGCC
TTTCGTTTTATTTGATGCCTGGCAGTTCCCTACTCTCGCG
