>Addgene plasmid #83152 | Hs.KRAS4b K104A | addgene partial sequence | sequence record 159141 | M13pUC-Fwd 5'-CCCAGTCACGACGTTGTAAAACG-3'
AATTCGAGCTCGGTCCGAGGATCCGAAATAATGATTTTATTTTGACTGATAGTGACCTGTTCGTTGCAAC
AAATTGATAAGCAATGCTTTTTTATAATGCCAACTTTGTACAAAAAAGTTGGCACCATGACTGAATATAA
ACTTGTGGTAGTTGGAGCTGGTGGCGTAGGCAAGAGTGCCTTGACGATACAGCTAATTCAGAATCATTTT
GTGGACGAATATGATCCAACAATAGAGGATTCCTACAGGAAGCAAGTAGTAATTGATGGAGAAACCTGTC
TCTTGGATATTCTCGACACAGCAGGTCAAGAGGAGTACAGTGCAATGAGGGACCAGTACATGAGGACTGG
GGAGGGCTTTCTTTGTGTATTTGCCATAAATAATACTAAATCATTTGAAGATATTCACCATTATAGAGAA
CAAATTAAAAGAGTTGCGGACTCTGAAGATGTACCTATGGTCCTAGTAGGAAATAAATGTGATTTGCCTT
CTAGAACAGTAGACACAAAACAGGCTCAGGACTTAGCAAGAAGTTATGGAATTCCTTTTATTGAAACATC
AGCAAAGACAAGACAGGGTGTTGATGATGCCTTCTATACATTAGTTCGAGAAATTCGAAAACATAAAGAA
AAGATGAGCAAAGATGGTAAAAAGAAGAAAAAGAAGTCAAAGACAAAGTGTGTAATTATGTAATCAACTT
TCTTGTACAAAGTTGGCATTATAGGAAAGCATTGCTTATCAATTTGTTGCAACGAACAGGTCACTATCAG
TCAAAATAAAATCATTATTTGCATGCAAGCTTAGATCCTCTAGACCAGCCAGGACAGAAATGCCTCGACT
TCGCTGCTACCCAAGGTTGCCGGGTGACGCACACCGTGGAAACGGATGAAGGCACGAACCCAGTGGACAT
AAGCCTG
